Addgene plasmid #210452: pWaaRK
Purpose: Express waaR and waaK under the control of PBAD
Depositing lab: Sébastien Rodrigue. Depositing organization: University of Sherbrooke. Publication: Systematic investigation of recipient cell genetic requirements reveals important surface receptors for conjugative transfer of IncI2 plasmids. Allard N, Collette A, Paquette J, Rodrigue S, Cote JP. Commun Biol. 2023 Nov 16;6(1):1172. doi: 10.1038/s42003-023-05534-2. PubMed 37973843.
Backbone
  Vector backbone: pBAD30
  Backbone manufacturer: Guzman et al. 1995 PMID: 7608087
  Backbone size w/o insert (bp): 4919
  Vector type: Bacterial Expression
Growth in bacteria
  Bacterial resistance: Ampicillin, 100 μg/mL
  Growth temperature: 37°C
  Growth strain: DH5alpha
  Copy number: Low Copy
Gene/Insert
  Gene/Insert name: waaR and waaK
  Species: E. coli F623 (R2)
  Promoter: PBAD
  Cloning method: Gibson Cloning
  Sequencing primers: 5′ pBAD_fwd_primer; 3′ pBAD_rev_primer
Terms and licenses: Academic/Nonprofit Terms; Industry Terms: Not Available to Industry
How to cite: pWaaRK was a gift from Sébastien Rodrigue (Addgene plasmid # 210452 ; http://n2t.net/addgene:210452 ; RRID:Addgene_210452)
