[The description below was written by a language model from this plasmid's Addgene catalogue record and pLannotate feature annotations shown in this document.]
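Description:
pWaaRK is a bacterial expression plasmid built on the pBAD30 backbone, carrying the waaR and waaK genes from E. coli F623, a strain with the R2 lipopolysaccharide core type, under the arabinose-inducible PBAD promoter. The sequenced plasmid is about 7.1 kb. It replicates from a p15A origin, which the record lists as low copy and which is compatible with ColE1-type plasmids in the same cell. Selection is with ampicillin through the bla gene and its own promoter. An M13 phage origin is also present, and short fragments annotated as ColE1 and RSF origins, bom, chloramphenicol and tetracycline resistance appear to be non-functional remnants of the backbone's construction.

The expression cassette has the usual pBAD layout. araC is transcribed divergently from the araBAD promoter and encodes the regulator that represses the promoter without L-arabinose and activates it when the sugar is added. Two open reading frames follow in tandem, inserted by Gibson assembly, and the rrnB T1 and T2 terminators sit downstream of the insert across the circular junction. The automated annotation labels the first reading frame rfaJ (waaJ) by homology to the E. coli K-12 glycosyltransferase. This frame corresponds to the catalogued waaR, a related LPS outer-core glycosyltransferase. The second frame matches Salmonella WaaK, which adds a terminal N-acetylglucosamine to the LPS core.

The associated study examined recipient-cell surface receptors needed for conjugative transfer of IncI2 plasmids. In that context the plasmid presumably serves to express these R2-type core-modifying enzymes inducibly and so alter or complement LPS outer-core structure, although the record states only the expression purpose.
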