Features (pLannotate 1.2.2; 17 found; start..end, strand, type, name):
     74..189     +  ncRNA          5S rRNA: Accession: RF00001 - 5S ribosomal RNA
    193..279     +  terminator     rrnB T1 terminator: Escherichia coli rrnB; transcription terminator T1 from the E. coli rrnB gene
    371..398     +  terminator     rrnB T2 terminator: transcription terminator T2 from the E. coli rrnB gene
    417..508     +  promoter       AmpR promoter: bla
    509..1369    +  CDS            AmpR: β-lactamase; bla; confers resistance to ampicillin, carbenicillin, and related antibiotics
   1411..1791    +  rep_origin     M13 ori (sequence partly withheld): M13 bacteriophage origin of replication; arrow indicates direction of (+) strand synthesis
   1977..2210    +  rep_origin     ori (fragment): high-copy-number ColE1/pMB1/pBR322/pUC origin of replication
   2422..2567    -  CDS            CmR (fragment): chloramphenicol acetyltransferase; cat; confers resistance to chloramphenicol
   2569..2590    +  misc_feature   bom (fragment): basis of mobility region from pBR322
   2689..2744    -  rep_origin     RSF ori (fragment): Plasmids containing the RSF 1030 origin of replication can be propagated in E. coli cells that contain additional plasmids with compatible origins.
   2832..3377    -  rep_origin     p15A ori: Plasmids containing the medium-copy-number p15A origin of replication can be propagated in E. coli cells that contain a second plasmid with the ColE1 origin.
   3416..3534    -  CDS            TcR (fragment): tetracycline efflux protein; tet; confers resistance to tetracycline
   3544..3562    +  promoter       tet promoter (fragment): E. coli promoter for tetracycline efflux protein gene
   3652..4530    -  CDS            araC: L-arabinose regulatory protein; araC
   4557..4841    +  promoter       araBAD promoter: araBAD; promoter of the L-arabinose operon of E. coli; the araC regulatory gene is transcribed in the opposite direction (Guzman et al., 1995)
   4889..5899    +  CDS            rfaJ: RFAJ_ECOLI - Also known as waaJ. Protein inferred from homology: Swiss-Prot protein existence level 3. Adds the glucose(II) group on the galactose(I) group of LPS. From Escherichia coli (strain K12).
   5933..7069    +  CDS            waaK: WAAK_SALTY - Also known as rfaK. Protein inferred from homology: Swiss-Prot protein existence level 3. Adds the terminal N-acetyl-D-glucosamine group on the glucose(II) group of LPS. From Salmonella typhimurium (strain LT2 / SGSC1412 / ATCC 700720).
>Addgene plasmid #210452 | pWaaRK | addgene full sequence | sequence record 416561 | Addgene NGS Result
GCGGATGAGAGAAGATTTTCAGCCTGATACAGATTAAATCAGAACGCAGAAGCGGTCTGATAAAACAGAA
TTTGCCTGGCGGCAGTAGCGCGGTGGTCCCACCTGACCCCATGCCGAACTCAGAAGTGAAACGCCGTAGC
GCCGATGGTAGTGTGGGGTCTCCCCATGCGAGAGTAGGGAACTGCCAGGCATCAAATAAAACGAAAGGCT
CAGTCGAAAGACTGGGCCTTTCGTTTTATCTGTTGTTTGTCGGTGAACGCTCTCCTGAGTAGGACAAATC
CGCCGGGAGCGGATTTGAACGTTGCGAAGCAACGGCCCGGAGGGTGGCGGGCAGGACGCCCGCCATAAAC
TGCCAGGCATCAAATTAAGCAGAAGGCCATCCTGACGGATGGCCTTTTTGCGTTTCTACAAACTCTTTTG
TTTATTTTTCTAAATACATTCAAATATGTATCCGCTCATGAGACAATAACCCTGATAAATGCTTCAATAA
TATTGAAAAAGGAAGAGTATGAGTATTCAACATTTCCGTGTCGCCCTTATTCCCTTTTTTGCGGCATTTT
GCCTTCCTGTTTTTGCTCACCCAGAAACGCTGGTGAAAGTAAAAGATGCTGAAGATCAGTTGGGTGCACG
AGTGGGTTACATCGAACTGGATCTCAACAGCGGTAAGATCCTTGAGAGTTTTCGCCCCGAAGAACGTTTT
CCAATGATGAGCACTTTTAAAGTTCTGCTATGTGGCGCGGTATTATCCCGTGTTGACGCCGGGCAAGAGC
AACTCGGTCGCCGCATACACTATTCTCAGAATGACTTGGTTGAGTACTCACCAGTCACAGAAAAGCATCT
TACGGATGGCATGACAGTAAGAGAATTATGCAGTGCTGCCATAACCATGAGTGATAACACTGCGGCCAAC
TTACTTCTGACAACGATCGGAGGACCGAAGGAGCTAACCGCTTTTTTGCACAACATGGGGGATCATGTAA
CTCGCCTTGATCGTTGGGAACCGGAGCTGAATGAAGCCATACCAAACGACGAGCGTGACACCACGATGCC
TGCAGCAATGGCAACAACGTTGCGCAAACTATTAACTGGCGAACTACTTACTCTAGCTTCCCGGCAACAA
TTAATAGACTGGATGGAGGCGGATAAAGTTGCAGGACCACTTCTGCGCTCGGCCCTTCCGGCTGGCTGGT
TTATTGCTGATAAATCTGGAGCCGGTGAGCGTGGGTCTCGCGGTATCATTGCAGCACTGGGGCCAGATGG
TAAGCCCTCCCGTATCGTAGTTATCTACACGACGGGGAGTCAGGCAACTATGGATGAACGAAATAGACAG
ATCGCTGAGATAGGTGCCTCACTGATTAAGCATTGGTAACTGTCAGACCAAGTTTACTCATATATACTTT
AGATTGATT
[125 nt withheld, positions 1410-1534]
C
[141 nt withheld, positions 1536-1676]
CCTTTGACGTTGGAGTCCACGTTCTTT
[37 nt withheld, positions 1704-1740]
ACCCTATCTCGGGCTATTCTTTTGATTTATAAGGGATTTTGCCGATTTCGGCCTATTGGTTAAAAAATGA
GCTGATTTAACAAAAATTTAACGCGAATTTTAACAAAATATTAACGTTTACAATTTAAAAGGATCTAGGT
GAAGATCCTTTTTGATAATCTCATGACCAAAATCCCTTAACGTGAGTTTTCGTTCCACTGAGCGTCAGAC
CCCGTAGAAAAGATCAAAGGATCTTCTTGAGATCCTTTTTTTCTGCGCGTAATCTGCTGCTTGCAAACAA
AAAAACCACCGCTACCAGCGGTGGTTTGTTTGCCGGATCAAGAGCTACCAACTCTTTTTCCGAAGGTAAC
TGGCTTCAGCAGAGCGCAGATACCAAATACTGTCCTTCTAGTGTAGCCGTAGTTAGGCCACCACTTCAAG
AACTCTGTAGCACCGCCTACATACCTCGCTCTGCTAATCCTGTTACCAGTCAGGCATTTGAGAAGCACAC
GGTCACACTGCTTCCGGTAGTCAATAAACCGGTAAACCAGCAATAGACATAAGCGGCTATTTAACGACCC
TGCCCTGAACCGACGACCGGGTCGAATTTGCTTTCGAATTTCTGCCATTCATCCGCTTATTATCACTTAT
TCAGGCGTAGCAACCAGGCGTTTAAGGGCACCAATAACTGCCTTAAAAAAATTACGCCCCGCCCTGCCAC
TCATCGCAGTACTGTTGTAATTCATTAAGCATTCTGCCGACATGGAAGCCATCACAAACGGCATGATGAA
CCTGAATCGCCAGCGGCATCAGCACCTTGTCGCCTTGCGTATAATATTTGCCCATGGCTAGCGGAGTGTA
TACTGGCTTACTATGTTGGCACTGATGAGGGTGTCAGTGAAGTGCTTCATGTGGCAGGAGAAAAAAGGCT
GCACCGGTGCGTCAGCAGAATATGTGATACAGGATATATTCCGCTTCCTCGCTCACTGACTCGCTACGCT
CGGTCGTTCGACTGCGGCGAGCGGAAATGGCTTACGAACGGGGCGGAGATTTCCTGGAAGATGCCAGGAA
GATACTTAACAGGGAAGTGAGAGGGCCGCGGCAAAGCCGTTTTTCCATAGGCTCCGCCCCCCTGACAAGC
ATCACGAAATCTGACGCTCAAATCAGTGGTGGCGAAACCCGACAGGACTATAAAGATACCAGGCGTTTCC
CCCTGGCGGCTCCCTCGTGCGCTCTCCTGTTCCTGCCTTTCGGTTTACCGGTGTCATTCCGCTGTTATGG
CCGCGTTTGTCTCATTCCACGCCTGACACTCAGTTCCGGGTAGGCAGTTCGCTCCAAGCTGGACTGTATG
CACGAACCCCCCGTTCAGTCCGACCGCTGCGCCTTATCCGGTAACTATCGTCTTGAGTCCAACCCGGAAA
GACATGCAAAAGCACCACTGGCAGCAGCCACTGGTAATTGATTTAGAGGAGTTAGTCTTGAAGTCATGCG
CCGGTTAAGGCTAAACTGAAAGGACAAGTTTTGGTGACTGCGCTCCTCCAAGCCAGTTACCTCGGTTCAA
AGAGTTGGTAGCTCAGAGAACCTTCGAAAAACCGCCCTGCAAGGCGGTTTTTTCGTTTTCAGAGCAAGAG
ATTACGCGCAGACCAAAACGATCTCAAGAAGATCATCTTATTAATCAGATAAAATATTTCTAGGATCATG
AGCCCGAAGTGGCGAGCCCGATCTTCCCCATCGGTGATGTCGGCGATATAGGCGCCAGCAACCGCACCTG
TGGCGCCGGTGATGCCGGCCACGATGCGTCCGGCGTAGAGGATCTGCTCATGTTTGACAGCTTATCATCG
ATGCATAATGTGCCTGTCAAATGGACGAAGCAGGGATTCTGCAAACCCTATGCTACTCCGTCAAGCCGTC
AATTGTCTGATTCGTTACCAATTATGACAACTTGACGGCTACATCATTCACTTTTTCTTCACAACCGGCA
CGGAACTCGCTCGGGCTGGCCCCGGTGCATTTTTTAAATACCCGCGAGAAATAGAGTTGATCGTCAAAAC
CAACATTGCGACCGACGGTGGCGATAGGCATCCGGGTGGTGCTCAAAAGCAGCTTCGCCTGGCTGATACG
TTGGTCCTCGCGCCAGCTTAAGACGCTAATCCCTAACTGCTGGCGGAAAAGATGTGACAGACGCGACGGC
GACAAGCAAACATGCTGTGCGACGCTGGCGATATCAAAATTGCTGTCTGCCAGGTGATCGCTGATGTACT
GACAAGCCTCGCGTACCCGATTATCCATCGGTGGATGGAGCGACTCGTTAATCGCTTCCATGCGCCGCAG
TAACAATTGCTCAAGCAGATTTATCGCCAGCAGCTCCGAATAGCGCCCTTCCCCTTGCCCGGCGTTAATG
ATTTGCCCAAACAGGTCGCTGAAATGCGGCTGGTGCGCTTCATCCGGGCGAAAGAACCCCGTATTGGCAA
ATATTGACGGCCAGTTAAGCCATTCATGCCAGTAGGCGCGCGGACGAAAGTAAACCCACTGGTGATACCA
TTCGCGAGCCTCCGGATGACGACCGTAGTGATGAATCTCTCCTGGCGGGAACAGCAAAATATCACCCGGT
CGGCAAACAAATTCTCGTCCCTGATTTTTCACCACCCCCTGACCGCGAATGGTGAGATTGAGAATATAAC
CTTTCATTCCCAGCGGTCGGTCGATAAAAAAATCGAGATAACCGTTGGCCTCAATCGGCGTTAAACCCGC
CACCAGATGGGCATTAAACGAGTATCCCGGCAGCAGGGGATCATTTTGCGCTTCAGCCATACTTTTCATA
CTCCCGCCATTCAGAGAAGAAACCAATTGTCCATATTGCATCAGACATTGCCGTCACTGCGTCTTTTACT
GGCTCTTCTCGCTAACCAAACCGGTAACCCCGCTTATTAAAAGCATTCTGTAACAAAGCGGGACCAAAGC
CATGACAAAAACGCGTAACAAAAGTGTCTATAATCACGGCAGAAAAGTCCACATTGATTATTTGCACGGC
GTCACACTTTGCTATGCCATAGCATTTTTATCCATAAGATTAGCGGATCCTACCTGACGCTTTTTATCGC
AACTCTCTACTGTTTCTCCATACCCGTTTTTTTGGGCTAGCGAATTCGAGCTCTAGGAGGCAAAAGTGAA
CTCATTTCCTGCCATAGAGATAGATAAAGTTAAAGCCTGGGATTTTAGGCTTATTGATGAAAATACTGCT
GAAAGTTTAAATGTTGCCTATGGTGTCGATTCCAATTATCTTGATGGTGTAGGTGTTTCCATTACTTCAA
TTGTCATTAATAATCGACATGTTAATCTTGATTTTTATATTATTGTTGATGTTTATAACGACGATTTCTT
TCAAAAAGTTGAGAAACTTGCTGAGCAATACCAATTAAGAATCACACTTTATAGAATAAATACTGATAAT
CTTCAGTGCCTGCCTTGTACACAAGTCTGGTCAAGAGCAATGTACTTCCGTTTATTTGCTTTTCAATTAT
TGGGAGTAACACTTAATCGTTTGCTTTATCTTGATGCCGATGTAGTTTGTAAGGGAAATATTAGTCAACT
ATTGCATTTAGAGTTTAATGGAGCGGTGGCTGCAGTAGTCAGGGATGTAGACCCAATGCAGGAAAAGGCG
GTAGTCAGATTATCTGATCCTGAACTTCGGGGGCAGTATTTTAATTCTGGTGTCGTTTACTTAGACCTAA
AAAAATGGACAGAAGCAAAACTAACCGAAAAAGCACTGTCTATTCTTATGAGTAAAGATAGTATTTATAA
GTATCCTGACCAGGACGTTATGAATGTCCTACTAAAAGGGATGACAATATTCCTGCCACGTGAGTTCAAT
ACTATATATACAATAAAAAGTGAGTTAAAAGATAAAACGCATCAAAAATATAAAGAGTTGATAAAAGAGG
ATACTCTTCTTATTCATTATACTGGGGCCACCAAGCCGTGGCACAAATGGGCAATTTATCCATCGGTAAA
ATACTATAAAATAGCTTTAGAAAGATCCCCCTGGAAAGATGACTCACCACGAGATGCAAAATCAATTATT
GAATTCAAAAAAAGATATAAACATCTGTTAGTGCAACATCATTATATCTCAGGACTCATTGCAGGAGTGT
GTTATCTTTGCCGAAAATATTACCGTAAATAACATTTAACTGGTTTAACGAGTTGGCTAATAATGATTAA
AAAAATAATATTTACCGTCACACCAATATTTTCTATACCGCCAAAAGGAGCTGCAGCGGTTGAAACATGG
ATTTATCAGGTCGCAAAAAGACTTTCGATTCCAGTAACTATCGCCTGTATTCGAAACGAAGGTTACCCAA
CCTACACAAAAGTAAATGATCACTGTGATATTCACTACATTGGTTTTAGTCGAGTCTATAAACGACTTTT
CCAAAAGTGGACTCGACTTGATCCTGTGCCATATTCTCAGCGTATTTTAAATACCCAACCTAAAAACACT
GATCCGAAAGACTCTGTTATTGTTATCCACAATAGCATGAAGCTGTATAAACAGATTCGTAGCAGAAGCC
CTCACGCGCAGCTAGTTATGCATCTTCATAATGCTTTCGAGCCAGGTGAGTTAGACAAAAATGCAAAGAT
AATTGTTCCTAGCCAGTTTCTTTTCGATTTCTATTCGGAAAAAATGCCTGATGCAAATATTGCTATTGTG
CCTAATGGTTTTTGTTCTGAATCGTATGAACAAAATAATACTGAAGATTTGAGGCAGAAACTGAACATTG
ATGCAAATGATACCGTGTTATTATTTGCAGGAAGGATATCACCAGATAAAGGTTGCCTGATGCTTATGGA
GGCTTTTAATCAGCTGAATAAGATACAAGATAACCTCAAACTGGTGATTGTCGGAGATCCTTTTGCCAGT
AAAAAAGGCGAAAAAGTTGAATATCAGAAAAAAGTTCTGGATGCAGCGAAAGCTATTGGAGCGCAATGCA
TTATGGCGGGTGGACAGCCTCCAGAGCAGATGCATAACTATTACCGTTTAGCAGATTTAGTTGTTGTTCC
TTCTCAGGTAGAAGAAGCTTTTTGTATGGTAGCTGTTGAAGCGATGGCGGCAGGTAAACCAGTGCTTGCC
AGTCAAAAAGGTGGAATTAGTGAGTTTGTTCTGGAAGGAATTACAGGCTATCACCTTGCAGAGCCTATGA
CATCTGAAAGTATTCTCGCGGATATTAAGCGCGTTTTGGCGGATGCTGACAGAGCTCAAATTGCTAAAAA
TGCCCGAAATTTTGTTTTCTCAAAATATAGCTGGGAACATGTTACTCAGCGTTTTGAAGCACAAATACAA
GACTGGTTTGGTTAAGCATGCAAGCTTGGCTGTTTTG
